>Addgene plasmid #193093 | FUW-H2B-mTurquoise | addgene full sequence | sequence record 382207 | Addgene NGS Result
CCGATCCCCTATGGTGCACTCTCAGTACAATCTGCTCTGATGCCGCATAGTTAAGCCAGTATCTGCTCCC
TGCTTGTGTGTTGGAGGTCGCTGAGTAGTGCGCGAGCAAAATTTAAGCTACAACAAGGCAAGGCTTGACC
GACAATTGCATGAAGAATCTGCTTAGGGTTAGGCGTTTTGCGCTGCTTCGCGATGTACGGGCCAGATATA
CGCGTTGACATTGATTATTGACTAGTTATTAATAGTAATCAATTACGGGGTCATTAGTTCATAGCCCATA
TATGGAGTTCCGCGTTACATAACTTACGGTAAATGGCCCGCCTGGCTGACCGCCCAACGACCCCCGCCCA
TTGACGTCAATAATGACGTATGTTCCCATAGTAACGCCAATAGGGACTTTCCATTGACGTCAATGGGTGG
AGTATTTACGGTAAACTGCCCACTTGGCAGTACATCAAGTGTATCATATGCCAAGTACGCCCCCTATTGA
CGTCAATGACGGTAAATGGCCCGCCTGGCATTATGCCCAGTACATGACCTTATGGGACTTTCCTACTTGG
CAGTACATCTACGTATTAGTCATCGCTATTACCATGGTGATGCGGTTTTGGCAGTACATCAATGGGCGTG
GATAGCGGTTTGACTCACGGGGATTTCCAAGTCTCCACCCCATTGACGTCAATGGGAGTTTGTTTTGGCA
CCAAAATCAACGGGACTTTCCAAAATGTCGTAACAACTCCGCCCCATTGACGCAAATGGGCGGTAGGCGT
GTACGGTGGGAGGTCTATATAAGCAGCGCGTTTTGCCTGTACTGGGTCTCTCTGGTTAGACCAGATCTGA
GCCTGGGAGCTCTCTGGCTAACTAGGGAACCCACTGCTTAAGCCTCAATAAAGCTTGCCTTGAGTGCTTC
AAGTAGTGTGTGCCCGTCTGTTGTGTGACTCTGGTAACTAGAGATCCCTCAGACCCTTTTAGTCAGTGTG
GAAAATCTCTAGCAGTGGCGCCCGAACAGGGACTTGAAAGCGAAAGGGAAACCAGAGGAGCTCTCTCGAC
GCAGGACTCGGCTTGCTGAAGCGCGCACGGCAAGAGGCGAGGGGCGGCGACTGGTGAGTACGCCAAAAAT
TTTGACTAGCGGAGGCTAGAAGGAGAGAGATGGGTGCGAGAGCGTCAGTATTAAGCGGGGGAGAATTAGA
TCGCGATGGGAAAAAATTCGGTTAAGGCCAGGGGGAAAGAAAAAATATAAATTAAAACATATAGTATGGG
CAAGCAGGGAGCTAGAACGATTCGCAGTTAATCCTGGCCTGTTAGAAACATCAGAAGGCTGTAGACAAAT
ACTGGGACAGCTACAACCATCCCTTCAGACAGGATCAGAAGAACTTAGATCATTATATAATACAGTAGCA
ACCCTCTATTGTGTGCATCAAAGGATAGAGATAAAAGACACCAAGGAAGCTTTAGACAAGATAGAGGAAG
AGCAAAACAAAAGTAAGACCACCGCACAGCAAGCGGCCGCTGATCTTCAGACCTGGAGGAGGAGATATGA
GGGACAATTGGAGAAGTGAATTATATAAATATAAAGTAGTAAAAATTGAACCATTAGGAGTAGCACCCAC
CAAGGCAAAGAGAAGAGTGGTGCAGAGAGAAAAAAGAGCAGTGGGAATAGGAGCTTTGTTCCTTGGGTTC
TTGGGAGCAGCAGGAAGCACTATGGGCGCAGCGTCAATGACGCTGACGGTACAGGCCAGACAATTATTGT
CTGGTATAGTGCAGCAGCAGAACAATTTGCTGAGGGCTATTGAGGCGCAACAGCATCTGTTGCAACTCAC
AGTCTGGGGCATCAAGCAGCTCCAGGCAAGAATCCTGGCTGTGGAAAGATACCTAAAGGATCAACAGCTC
CTGGGGATTTGGGGTTGCTCTGGAAAACTCATTTGCACCACTGCTGTGCCTTGGAATGCTAGTTGGAGTA
ATAAATCTCTGGAACAGATTTGGAATCACACGACCTGGATGGAGTGGGACAGAGAAATTAACAATTACAC
AAGCTTAATACACTCCTTAATTGAAGAATCGCAAAACCAGCAAGAAAAGAATGAACAAGAATTATTGGAA
TTAGATAAATGGGCAAGTTTGTGGAATTGGTTTAACATAACAAATTGGCTGTGGTATATAAAATTATTCA
TAATGATAGTAGGAGGCTTGGTAGGTTTAAGAATAGTTTTTGCTGTACTTTCTATAGTGAATAGAGTTAG
GCAGGGATATTCACCATTATCGTTTCAGACCCACCTCCCAACCCCGAGGGGACCCGACAGGCCCGAAGGA
ATAGAAGAAGAAGGTGGAGAGAGAGACAGAGACAGATCCATTCGATTAGTGAACGGATCGGCACTGCGTG
CGCCAATTCTGCAGACAAATGGCAGTATTCATCCACAATTTTAAAAGAAAAGGGGGGATTGGGGGGTACA
GTGCAGGGGAAAGAATAGTAGACATAATAGCAACAGACATACAAACTAAAGAATTACAAAAACAAATTAC
AAAAATTCAAAATTTTCGGGTTTATTACAGGGACAGCAGAGATCCAGTTTGGTTAATTAACCCGTGTCGG
CTCCAGATCTGGCCTCCGCGCCGGGTTTTGGCGCCTCCCGCGGGCGCCCCCCTCCTCACGGCGAGCGCTG
CCACGTCAGACGAAGGGCGCAGCGAGCGTCCTGATCCTTCCGCCCGGACGCTCAGGACAGCGGCCCGCTG
CTCATAAGACTCGGCCTTAGAACCCCAGTATCAGCAGAAGGACATTTTAGGACGGGACTTGGGTGACTCT
AGGGCACTGGTTTTCTTTCCAGAGAGCGGAACAGGCGAGGAAAAGTAGTCCCTTCTCGGCGATTCTGCGG
AGGGATCTCCGTGGGGCGGTGAACGCCGATGATTATATAAGGACGCGCCGGGTGTGGCACAGCTAGTTCC
GTCGCAGCCGGGATTTGGGTCGCGGTTCTTGTTTGTGGATCGCTGTGATCGTCACTTGGTGAGTAGCGGG
CTGCTGGGCTGGCCGGGGCTTTCGTGGCCGCCGGGCCGCTCGGTGGGACGGAAGCGTGTGGAGAGACCGC
CAAGGGCTGTAGTCTGGGTCCGCGAGCAAGGTTGCCCTGAACTGGGGGTTGGGGGGAGCGCAGCAAAATG
GCGGCTGTTCCCGAGTCTTGAATGGAAGACGCTTGTGAGGCGGGCTGTGAGGTCGTTGAAACAAGGTGGG
GGGCATGGTGGGCGGCAAGAACCCAAGGTCTTGAGGCCTTCGCTAATGCGGGAAAGCTCTTATTCGGGTG
AGATGGGCTGGGGCACCATCTGGGGACCCTGACGTGAAGTTTGTCACTGACTGGAGAACTCGGTTTGTCG
TCTGTTGCGGGGGCGGCAGTTATGGCGGTGCCGTTGGGCAGTGCACCCGTACCTTTGGGAGCGCGCGCCC
TCGTCGTGTCGTGACGTCACCCGTTCTGTTGGCTTATAATGCAGGGTGGGGCCACCTGCCGGTAGGTGTG
CGGTAGGCTTTTCTCCGTCGCAGGACGCAGGGTTCGGGCCTAGGGTAGGCTCTCCTGAATCGACAGGCGC
CGGACCTCTGGTGAGGGGAGGGATAAGTGAGGCGTCAGTTTCTTTGGTCGGTTTTATGTACCTATCTTCT
TAAGTAGCTGAAGCTCCGGTTTTGAACTATGCGCTCGGGGTTGGCGAGTGTGTTTTGTGAAGTTTTTTAG
GCACCTTTTGAAATGTAATCATTTGGGTCAATATGTAATTTTCAGTGTTAGACTAGTAAATTGTCCGCTA
AATTCTGGCCGTTTTTGGCTTTTTTGTTAGACGAAGCTTGGGCCCGGGATCCATGCCAGAGCCAGCGAAG
TCTGCTCCCGCCCCGAAAAAGGGCTCCAAGAAGGCGGTGACTAAGGCGCAGAAGAAAGGCGGCAAGAAGC
GCAAGCGCAGCCGCAAGGAGAGCTATTCCATCTATGTGTACAAGGTTCTGAAGCAGGTCCACCCTGACAC
CGGCATTTCGTCCAAGGCCATGGGCATCATGAATTCGTTTGTGAACGACATTTTCGAGCGCATCGCAGGT
GAGGCTTCCCGCCTGGCGCATTACAACAAGCGCTCGACCATCACCTCCAGGGAGATCCAGACGGCCGTGC
GCCTGCTGCTGCCTGGGGAGTTGGCCAAGCACGCCGTGTCCGAGGGTACTAAGGCCATCACCAAGTACAC
CAGCGCTAAGGATCCACCGGTCGCCACCATGGTGAGCAAGGGCGAGGAGCTGTTCACCGGGGTGGTGCCC
ATCCTGGTCGAGCTGGACGGCGACGTAAACGGCCACAAGTTCAGCGTGTCCGGCGAGGGCGAGGGCGATG
CCACCTACGGCAAGCTGACCCTGAAGTTCATCTGCACCACCGGCAAGCTGCCCGTGCCCTGGCCCACCCT
CGTGACCACCCTGTCCTGGGGCGTGCAGTGCTTCGCCCGCTACCCCGACCACATGAAGCAGCACGACTTC
TTCAAGTCCGCCATGCCCGAAGGCTACGTCCAGGAGCGCACCATCTTCTTCAAGGACGACGGCAACTACA
AGACCCGCGCCGAGGTGAAGTTCGAGGGCGACACCCTGGTGAACCGCATCGAGCTGAAGGGCATCGACTT
CAAGGAGGACGGCAACATCCTGGGGCACAAGCTGGAGTACAACTACATCAGCGACAACGTCTATATCACC
GCCGACAAGCAGAAGAACGGCATCAAGGCCAACTTCAAGATCCGCCACAACATCGAGGACGGCGGCGTGC
AGCTCGCCGACCACTACCAGCAGAACACCCCCATCGGCGACGGCCCCGTGCTGCTGCCCGACAACCACTA
CCTGAGCACCCAGTCCAAGCTGAGCAAAGACCCCAACGAGAAGCGCGATCACATGGTCCTGCTGGAGTTC
GTGACCGCCGCCGGGATCACTCTCGGCATGGACGAGCTGTACAAGTAAGGATCCATTCGATATCAAGCTT
ATCGATAATCAACCTCTGGATTACAAAATTTGTGAAAGATTGACTGGTATTCTTAACTATGTTGCTCCTT
TTACGCTATGTGGATACGCTGCTTTAATGCCTTTGTATCATGCTATTGCTTCCCGTATGGCTTTCATTTT
CTCCTCCTTGTATAAATCCTGGTTGCTGTCTCTTTATGAGGAGTTGTGGCCCGTTGTCAGGCAACGTGGC
GTGGTGTGCACTGTGTTTGCTGACGCAACCCCCACTGGTTGGGGCATTGCCACCACCTGTCAGCTCCTTT
CCGGGACTTTCGCTTTCCCCCTCCCTATTGCCACGGCGGAACTCATCGCCGCCTGCCTTGCCCGCTGCTG
GACAGGGGCTCGGCTGTTGGGCACTGACAATTCCGTGGTGTTGTCGGGGAAATCATCGTCCTTTCCTTGG
CTGCTCGCCTGTGTTGCCACCTGGATTCTGCGCGGGACGTCCTTCTGCTACGTCCCTTCGGCCCTCAATC
CAGCGGACCTTCCTTCCCGCGGCCTGCTGCCGGCTCTGCGGCCTCTTCCGCGTCTTCGCCTTCGCCCTCA
GACGAGTCGGATCTCCCTTTGGGCCGCCTCCCCGCATCGATACCGTCGACCTCGAGACCTAGAAAAACAT
GGAGCAATCACAAGTAGCAATACAGCAGCTACCAATGCTGATTGTGCCTGGCTAGAAGCACAAGAGGAGG
AGGAGGTGGGTTTTCCAGTCACACCTCAGGTACCTTTAAGACCAATGACTTACAAGGCAGCTGTAGATCT
TAGCCACTTTTTAAAAGAAAAGGGGGGACTGGAAGGGCTAATTCACTCCCAACGAAGACAAGATATCCTT
GATCTGTGGATCTACCACACACAAGGCTACTTCCCTGATTGGCAGAACTACACACCAGGGCCAGGGATCA
GATATCCACTGACCTTTGGATGGTGCTACAAGCTAGTACCAGTTGAGCAAGAGAAGGTAGAAGAAGCCAA
TGAAGGAGAGAACACCCGCTTGTTACACCCTGTGAGCCTGCATGGGATGGATGACCCGGAGAGAGAAGTA
TTAGAGTGGAGGTTTGACAGCCGCCTAGCATTTCATCACATGGCCCGAGAGCTGCATCCGGACTGTACTG
GGTCTCTCTGGTTAGACCAGATCTGAGCCTGGGAGCTCTCTGGCTAACTAGGGAACCCACTGCTTAAGCC
TCAATAAAGCTTGCCTTGAGTGCTTCAAGTAGTGTGTGCCCGTCTGTTGTGTGACTCTGGTAACTAGAGA
TCCCTCAGACCCTTTTAGTCAGTGTGGAAAATCTCTAGCAGGGCCCGTTTAAACCCGCTGATCAGCCTCG
ACTGTGCCTTCTAGTTGCCAGCCATCTGTTGTTTGCCCCTCCCCCGTGCCTTCCTTGACCCTGGAAGGTG
CCACTCCCACTGTCCTTTCCTAATAAAATGAGGAAATTGCATCGCATTGTCTGAGTAGGTGTCATTCTAT
TCTGGGGGGTGGGGTGGGGCAGGACAGCAAGGGGGAGGATTGGGAAGACAATAGCAGGCATGTGAGCAAA
AGGCCAGCAAAAGGCCAGGAACCGTAAAAAGGCCGCGTTGCTGGCGTTTTTCCATAGGCTCCGCCCCCCT
GACGAGCATCACAAAAATCGACGCTCAAGTCAGAGGTGGCGAAACCCGACAGGACTATAAAGATACCAGG
CGTTTCCCCCTGGAAGCTCCCTCGTGCGCTCTCCTGTTCCGACCCTGCCGCTTACCGGATACCTGTCCGC
CTTTCTCCCTTCGGGAAGCGTGGCGCTTTCTCATAGCTCACGCTGTAGGTATCTCAGTTCGGTGTAGGTC
GTTCGCTCCAAGCTGGGCTGTGTGCACGAACCCCCCGTTCAGCCCGACCGCTGCGCCTTATCCGGTAACT
ATCGTCTTGAGTCCAACCCGGTAAGACACGACTTATCGCCACTGGCAGCAGCCACTGGTAACAGGATTAG
CAGAGCGAGGTATGTAGGCGGTGCTACAGAGTTCTTGAAGTGGTGGCCTAACTACGGCTACACTAGAAGA
ACAGTATTTGGTATCTGCGCTCTGCTGAAGCCAGTTACCTTCGGAAAAAGAGTTGGTAGCTCTTGATCCG
GCAAACAAACCACCGCTGGTAGCGGTGGTTTTTTTGTTTGCAAGCAGCAGATTACGCGCAGAAAAAAAGG
ATCTCAAGAAGATCCTTTGATCTTTTCTACGGGGTCTGACGCTCAGTGGAACGAAAACTCACGTTAAGGG
ATTTTGGTCATGAGATTATCAAAAAGGATCTTCACCTAGATCCTTTTAAATTAAAAATGAAGTTTTAAAT
CAATCTAAAGTATATATGAGTAAACTTGGTCTGACAGTTACCAATGCTTAATCAGTGAGGCACCTATCTC
AGCGATCTGTCTATTTCGTTCATCCATAGTTGCCTGACTCCCCGTCGTGTAGATAACTACGATACGGGAG
GGCTTACCATCTGGCCCCAGTGCTGCAATGATACCGCGAGACCCACGCTCACCGGCTCCAGATTTATCAG
CAATAAACCAGCCAGCCGGAAGGGCCGAGCGCAGAAGTGGTCCTGCAACTTTATCCGCCTCCATCCAGTC
TATTAATTGTTGCCGGGAAGCTAGAGTAAGTAGTTCGCCAGTTAATAGTTTGCGCAACGTTGTTGCCATT
GCTACAGGCATCGTGGTGTCACGCTCGTCGTTTGGTATGGCTTCATTCAGCTCCGGTTCCCAACGATCAA
GGCGAGTTACATGATCCCCCATGTTGTGCAAAAAAGCGGTTAGCTCCTTCGGTCCTCCGATCGTTGTCAG
AAGTAAGTTGGCCGCAGTGTTATCACTCATGGTTATGGCAGCACTGCATAATTCTCTTACTGTCATGCCA
TCCGTAAGATGCTTTTCTGTGACTGGTGAGTACTCAACCAAGTCATTCTGAGAATAGTGTATGCGGCGAC
CGAGTTGCTCTTGCCCGGCGTCAATACGGGATAATACCGCGCCACATAGCAGAACTTTAAAAGTGCTCAT
CATTGGAAAACGTTCTTCGGGGCGAAAACTCTCAAGGATCTTACCGCTGTTGAGATCCAGTTCGATGTAA
CCCACTCGTGCACCCAACTGATCTTCAGCATCTTTTACTTTCACCAGCGTTTCTGGGTGAGCAAAAACAG
GAAGGCAAAATGCCGCAAAAAAGGGAATAAGGGCGACACGGAAATGTTGAATACTCATACTCTTCCTTTT
TCAATATTATTGAAGCATTTATCAGGGTTATTGTCTCATGAGCGGATACATATTTGAATGTATTTAGAAA
AATAAACAAATAGGGGTTCCGCGCACATTTCCCCGAAAAGTGCCACCTGACGTCGACGGATCGGGAGATC
TC
Features (pLannotate 1.2.2; 20 found; start..end, strand, type, name):
     10..62      -  misc_feature   bom (fragment): basis of mobility region from pBR322
    217..596     +  enhancer       CMV enhancer: human cytomegalovirus immediate early enhancer
    597..796     +  promoter       CMV promoter: human cytomegalovirus (CMV) immediate early promoter
    814..994     +  LTR            5' LTR (truncated): truncated 5' long terminal repeat (LTR) from HIV-1
   1041..1166    +  misc_feature   HIV-1 Ψ: packaging signal of human immunodeficiency virus type 1
   1150..1513    +  CDS            HIV-1 gag (fragment): gag protein from human immunodeficiency virus 1; gag
   1659..1892    +  misc_feature   RRE: The Rev response element (RRE) of HIV-1 allows for Rev-dependent mRNA export from the nucleus to the cytoplasm.
   2269..2369    +  CDS            Rev (fragment): human immunodeficiency virus 1 (HIV-1) Rev protein; rev; enhances nuclear export of unspliced and incompletely spliced viral mRNAs
   2419..2536    +  misc_feature   cPPT/CTS: central polypurine tract and central termination sequence of HIV-1
   2601..3812    +  promoter       UbC promoter: human ubiquitin C promoter
   3833..4210    +  CDS            H2B: human histone H2B; HIST1H2BJ
   4229..4948    +  CDS            mTurquoise: enhanced monomeric variant of CFP (Goedhart et al., 2010) mammalian codon-optimized
   4955..4977    +  misc_feature   MCS (fragment): pBluescript multiple cloning site
   4977..5565    +  misc_feature   WPRE: woodchuck hepatitis virus posttranscriptional regulatory element
   5502..6083    +  CDS            nef (fragment): NEF_HV1H2 - Experimental evidence at protein level: Swiss-Prot protein existence level 1. Extracellular Nef protein targets CD4(+) T-lymphocytes for apoptosis by interacting with CXCR4 surface receptors. From Human immunodeficiency virus type 1 group M subtype B (isolate HXB2) (HIV-1).
   6090..6270    +  LTR            5' LTR (truncated): truncated 5' long terminal repeat (LTR) from HIV-1
   6302..6413    +  polyA_signal   bGH poly(A) signal: bovine growth hormone polyadenylation signal
   6559..7147    -  rep_origin     ori: high-copy-number ColE1/pMB1/pBR322/pUC origin of replication
   7318..8178    -  CDS            AmpR: β-lactamase; bla; confers resistance to ampicillin, carbenicillin, and related antibiotics
   8179..8283    -  promoter       AmpR promoter: bla
