[The description below was written by a language model from this plasmid's Addgene catalogue record and pLannotate feature annotations shown in this document.]
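Description:
FUW-H2B-mTurquoise is an HIV-1-based lentiviral transfer plasmid built on the FUW backbone for constitutive expression of a fluorescently tagged histone in mammalian cells. It is maintained in bacteria through a high-copy ColE1/pUC-type origin and selected with ampicillin via the β-lactamase gene and its native promoter. The sequenced record is 8,332 nt.

The viral portion begins with a CMV enhancer/promoter placed upstream of a truncated 5' LTR, an arrangement that drives transcription of the genomic RNA in packaging cells independently of Tat. This is followed by the Ψ packaging signal with an adjoining gag fragment, the Rev response element for Rev-dependent nuclear export of the unspliced genome, and the cPPT/CTS, which generally improves nuclear import and transduction. The internal expression cassette uses the human ubiquitin C (UbC) promoter to drive human histone H2B (HIST1H2BJ) followed directly by mTurquoise, a bright monomeric cyan fluorescent protein. The annotated layout is consistent with a C-terminal fusion to the histone. A WPRE downstream of the coding sequence enhances transcript stability and expression. The cassette is closed by a second truncated LTR element (annotated by the software as a 5' LTR, but positioned as the 3' LTR) preceded by a nef-region fragment, and then a bovine growth hormone polyadenylation signal. No mammalian drug-selection marker is annotated, so transduced cells would be identified by cyan fluorescence.

Because H2B incorporates into nucleosomes, the fusion labels chromatin, making the construct suited to marking nuclei and following chromosomes through mitosis in live or fixed cells. The associated study concerns mitotic bookmarking by GATA2, although the record does not detail the plasmid's specific role there.
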