Addgene plasmid #193093: FUW-H2B-mTurquoise
Purpose: constitutive expression of H2B-mTurquoise in mammalian cells
Depositing lab: Filipe Pereira. Depositing organization: Center for Neuroscience and Cell Biology, University of Coimbra. Publication: GATA2 mitotic bookmarking is required for definitive haematopoiesis. Silverio-Alves R, Kurochkin I, Rydstrom A, Vazquez Echegaray C, Haider J, Nicholls M, Rode C, Thelaus L, Lindgren AY, Ferreira AG, Brandao R, Larsson J, de Bruijn MFTR, Martin-Gonzalez J, Pereira CF. Nat Commun. 2023 Aug 14;14(1):4645. doi: 10.1038/s41467-023-40391-x. PubMed 37580379.
Backbone
  Vector backbone: FUW
  Vector type: Mammalian Expression, Lentiviral
Growth in bacteria
  Bacterial resistance: Ampicillin, 100 μg/mL
  Growth temperature: 37°C
  Growth strain: NEB Stable
  Copy number: High Copy
Gene/Insert
  Gene/Insert name: H2B-mTurquoise
  Promoter: Ubc
  Cloning method: Ligation Independent Cloning
  Sequencing primers: 5′ TGAAGCTCCGGTTTTGAACT
Terms and licenses: Academic/Nonprofit Terms; Industry Terms: Not Available to Industry
How to cite: FUW-H2B-mTurquoise was a gift from Filipe Pereira (Addgene plasmid # 193093 ; http://n2t.net/addgene:193093 ; RRID:Addgene_193093)
